Addgene plasmid #220223: pssAAV_Seq17_CMV_bglobin_3NLS_TFP_WPRE_polyA
Purpose: (Empty Backbone) AAV-STARR-seq validation control vector with TFP
Depositing lab: Simon Rumpel. Depositing organization: Universitaetsmedizin Mainz. Publication: An unbiased AAV-STARR-seq screen revealing the enhancer activity map of genomic regions in the mouse brain in vivo. Chan YC, Kienle E, Oti M, Di Liddo A, Mendez-Lago M, Aschauer DF, Peter M, Pagani M, Arnold C, Vonderheit A, Schon C, Kreuz S, Stark A, Rumpel S. Sci Rep. 2023 Apr 25;13(1):6745. doi: 10.1038/s41598-023-33448-w. PubMed 37185990.
Backbone
  Vector backbone: pAAV
  Backbone manufacturer: Stratagene
  Backbone size (bp): 3000
  Vector type: Mammalian Expression, AAV
  Promoter: CMV
Growth in bacteria
  Bacterial resistance: Ampicillin, 100 μg/mL
  Growth temperature: 37°C
  Growth strain: NEB Stable
  Copy number: High Copy
Terms and licenses: Academic/Nonprofit Terms; Industry Terms: Not Available to Industry
How to cite: pssAAV_Seq17_CMV_bglobin_3NLS_TFP_WPRE_polyA was a gift from Simon Rumpel (Addgene plasmid # 220223 ; http://n2t.net/addgene:220223 ; RRID:Addgene_220223)
