[The description below was written by a language model from this plasmid's Addgene catalogue record and pLannotate feature annotations shown in this document.]
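Description:
pssAAV_Seq17_CMV_bglobin_3NLS_TFP_WPRE_polyA is a single-stranded AAV transfer plasmid built on the Stratagene pAAV backbone and catalogued as a mammalian expression/AAV vector, serving as a validation control for AAV-STARR-seq enhancer screening. It is propagated in E. coli as a high-copy plasmid through a ColE1/pUC-type origin with ampicillin selection (β-lactamase under its own promoter). An f1 phage origin is also present in the backbone. The sequenced record is 7,143 nt. A complete AAV2 inverted terminal repeat is annotated downstream of the cassette, whereas only short ITR fragments were detected at the upstream end, which may reflect the difficulty of sequencing and annotating these repeats rather than a true truncation.

Between the ITRs, the CMV immediate-early enhancer and promoter drive a transcript that passes through a chimeric intron region (a CMV intron A fragment, a truncated human β-globin intron and a short β-globin exon fragment) before reaching mammalian codon-optimized mTFP1, a monomeric teal fluorescent protein. The name indicates a triple nuclear localization signal fused to the reporter, presumably lying in the unannotated stretch just upstream of the mTFP1 coding sequence, which would concentrate fluorescence in nuclei. A WPRE follows to enhance transcript stability and expression, and the human growth hormone polyadenylation signal terminates the message. Roughly 1.2 kb between the upstream ITR fragments and the CMV enhancer carries no annotation. This likely corresponds to the "Seq17" element in the name, but the record does not describe its identity. Once packaged into AAV particles, the construct is suited to testing reporter expression from candidate sequences in vivo, in keeping with the associated mouse brain enhancer screen.
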