Features (pLannotate 1.2.2; 20 found; start..end, strand, type, name):
     12..39      +  repeat_region  AAV2 ITR (fragment): inverted terminal repeat of adeno-associated virus serotype 2 inverted
     68..95      +  repeat_region  AAV2 ITR (fragment): inverted terminal repeat of adeno-associated virus serotype 2 inverted
   1331..1634    +  enhancer       CMV enhancer: human cytomegalovirus immediate early enhancer
   1635..1838    +  promoter       CMV promoter: human cytomegalovirus (CMV) immediate early promoter
   1987..2014    +  intron         CMV intron (fragment): modified intron A from human cytomegalovirus (CMV)
   2019..2365    +  intron         β-globin intron (fragment): internally truncated intron from human β-globin
   2369..2416    +  CDS            HBB (fragment): HBB_COLGU - Experimental evidence at transcript level: Swiss-Prot protein existence level 2. Involved in oxygen transport from the lung to the various peripheral tissues. From Colobus guereza (Mantled guereza) (Eastern black-and-white colobus monkey).
   2514..3224    +  CDS            mTFP1: monomeric teal (cyan) fluorescent protein (Ai et al., 2006) mammalian codon-optimized
   3225..3248    +  misc_feature   MCS (fragment): pUC18/19 multiple cloning site
   3268..3856    +  misc_feature   WPRE: woodchuck hepatitis virus posttranscriptional regulatory element
   3857..3877    +  misc_feature   MCS (fragment): pBluescript multiple cloning site
   3890..4366    +  polyA_signal   hGH poly(A) signal: human growth hormone polyadenylation signal
   4406..4546    +  repeat_region  AAV2 ITR: inverted terminal repeat of adeno-associated virus serotype 2 inverted
   4551..4602    -  misc_feature   bom (fragment): basis of mobility region from pBR322
   4621..5076    +  rep_origin     f1 ori (sequence partly withheld): f1 bacteriophage origin of replication; arrow indicates direction of (+) strand synthesis
   5077..5126    -  misc_feature   bom (fragment): basis of mobility region from pBR322
   5228..5263    -  CDS            rop (fragment): Rop protein, which maintains plasmids at low copy number; rop
   5358..5462    +  promoter       AmpR promoter: bla
   5463..6323    +  CDS            AmpR: β-lactamase; bla; confers resistance to ampicillin, carbenicillin, and related antibiotics
   6494..7082    +  rep_origin     ori: high-copy-number ColE1/pMB1/pBR322/pUC origin of replication
>Addgene plasmid #220223 | pssAAV_Seq17_CMV_bglobin_3NLS_TFP_WPRE_polyA | addgene full sequence | sequence record 438062 | Addgene NGS Result
CCTGCAGGCAGCTGCGCGCTCGCTCGCTCACTGAGGCCGCCCGGGCGTCGGGCGACCTTTGGTCGCCCGG
CCTCAGTGAGCGAGCGAGCGCGCAGAGAGGGAGTGGCCAACTCCATCACTAGGGGTTCCTGCGGCCGCAC
GCGTAGATAATGAGGGTCAGTTCAGAGGCCATTGCACGGACCATGACCCCTTGTCAAGAGAGCAGAGCCA
ATCTACTATTATTTCTGCTAAATGGACATGGTGCATGGGTTAGTGCATCAAACAAGCCCCATCAAGGAAG
CTTCTTTTTTGAAGCAGATAGCATGTAACGCAGAGAACCACAACTGGCCATGGTGCAGAGAATAAGAGAC
TACAGAATACTCAGCCCTAGATGTAATGTCTGTCTCACACTCCTCCCGTCAAGGCTGAGAGAACTTTGAA
GAAAAGGGGGCAGCAAGAATCAATGGGGATGACATTAACTGTGAAACTGTGATTCACAACATTGTGGATA
TGGAACCTGAAGAGGCTATCTCCTGTACCCCAGTGCAGTGATACAGACACCAACCCAGCCACAAAACTTT
CAACCCAAAATTTATCCTGTCTACACGAAGTGTAGGCACGGGGCAGGGAGCAGAGACTGACGGAATGGCC
AACCAATAACCGTCCTGAGATCCATCCTATGGGCAAGCCCAATCCCTTACATTATTAATGATACTCTGTT
ATGCTTGAAGACAGGAGCATGTTGTTCTCTGAGAGGCTCCACCCAGCAGCTGACTCAGGCAGATACAGAC
ACTCACAATCAATCGGTGGATGGAGCTTGGAGACTCTTAAAGAAGAATAGGAAGAAAGATTGCAGGCCCC
GAAGGGGATAGGAACTCCACAGGAAGACCAATAGAATCAACTAACCTGGACCCTTGGAGTTCTCAGAGAC
TGAACTACCAACCAATGAACATACACAGGCTGGACCTAGGCTTCCTTTTACGAATGTAGCAGATGTGCAG
CTTGGTCTTCATATGGGTTCTAAACAACCAGAATGAGCGCTATCCCAAAAGCTGTTGCCTGTCTGTGGGA
TATGTTCTAGCTGGGCTGCCTTGCCTCGCCTCAGTGGGAGAGGAAGACTTGAAGTGGCAGGGTTAGGGAA
TACCCATGGGACCCCCACCTGCTCAGAAGAAAAGGGGATGGGGGATGGGGGATGGGGAAAGGATTGTGGG
AGGGTGTGAGTGGGAGGGGGCAGTGAGTGGGATGTAAAGTGAATAAATTAAAATAAATTAGAAAAAAGAA
AAGACGCGTCTAGTTATTAATAGTAATCAATTACGGGGTCATTAGTTCATAGCCCATATATGGAGTTCCG
CGTTACATAACTTACGGTAAATGGCCCGCCTGGCTGACCGCCCAACGACCCCCGCCCATTGACGTCAATA
ATGACGTATGTTCCCATAGTAACGCCAATAGGGACTTTCCATTGACGTCAATGGGTGGAGTATTTACGGT
AAACTGCCCACTTGGCAGTACATCAAGTGTATCATATGCCAAGTACGCCCCCTATTGACGTCAATGACGG
TAAATGGCCCGCCTGGCATTATGCCCAGTACATGACCTTATGGGACTTTCCTACTTGGCAGTACATCTAC
GTATTAGTCATCGCTATTACCATGGTGATGCGGTTTTGGCAGTACATCAATGGGCGTGGATAGCGGTTTG
ACTCACGGGGATTTCCAAGTCTCCACCCCATTGACGTCAATGGGAGTTTGTTTTGGCACCAAAATCAACG
GGACTTTCCAAAATGTCGTAACAACTCCGCCCCATTGACGCAAATGGGCGGTAGGCGTGTACGGTGGGAG
GTCTATATAAGCAGAGCTCGTTTAGTGAACCGTCAGATCGCCTGGAGACGCCATCCACGCTGTTTTGACC
TCCATAGAAGACACCGGGACCGATCCAGCCTCCGCGGATTCGAATCCCGGCCGGGAACGGTGCATTGGAA
CGCGGATTCCCCGTGCCAAGAGTGACGTAAGTACCGCCTATAGAGTCTATAGGCCCACAAAAAATGCTTT
CTTCTTTTAATATACTTTTTTGTTTATCTTATTTCTAATACTTTCCCTAATCTCTTTCTTTCAGGGCAAT
AATGATACAATGTATCATGCCTCTTTGCACCATTCTAAAGAATAACAGTGATAATTTCTGGGTTAAGGCA
ATAGCAATATTTCTGCATATAAATATTTCTGCATATAAATTGTAACTGATGTAAGAGGTTTCATATTGCT
AATAGCAGCTACAATCCAGCTACCATTCTGCTTTTATTTTATGGTTGGGATAAGGCTGGATTATTCTGAG
TCCAAGCTAGGCCCTTTTGCTAATCATGTTCATACCTCTTATCTTCCTCCCACAGCTCCTGGGCAACGTG
CTGGTCTGTGTGCTGGCCCATCACTTTGGCAAAGAATTGGGATTCGAACATCGATACCATGGACCCAAAA
AAGAAGCGGAAGGTCCCAAAAAAGAAGCGGAAGGTCGAATTCCCAAAAAAGAAGCGGAAGGTCATGGTGA
GCAAGGGCGAGGAGACCACAATGGGCGTAATCAAGCCCGACATGAAGATCAAGCTGAAGATGGAGGGCAA
CGTGAATGGCCACGCCTTCGTGATCGAGGGCGAGGGCGAGGGCAAGCCCTACGACGGCACCAACACCATC
AACCTGGAGGTGAAGGAGGGAGCCCCCCTGCCCTTCTCCTACGACATTCTGACCACCGCGTTCGCCTACG
GCAACAGGGCCTTCACCAAGTACCCCGACGACATCCCCAACTACTTCAAGCAGTCCTTCCCCGAGGGCTA
CTCTTGGGAGCGCACCATGACCTTCGAGGACAAGGGCATCGTGAAGGTGAAGTCCGACATCTCCATGGAG
GAGGACTCCTTCATCTACGAGATACACCTCAAGGGCGAGAACTTCCCCCCCAACGGCCCCGTGATGCAGA
AGAAGACCACCGGCTGGGACGCCTCCACCGAGAGGATGTACGTGCGCGACGGCGTGCTGAAGGGCGACGT
CAAGCACAAGCTGCTGCTGGAGGGCGGCGGCCACCACCGCGTTGACTTCAAGACCATCTACAGGGCCAAG
AAGGCGGTGAAGCTGCCCGACTATCACTTTGTGGACCACCGCATCGAGATCCTGAACCACGACAAGGACT
ACAACAAGGTGACCGTTTACGAGAGCGCCGTGGCCCGCAACTCCACCGACGGCATGGACGAGCTGTACAA
GTAAGGATCCTCTAGAGTCGACCTGCAGAAGCTTCAAGCTTATCGATAATCAACCTCTGGATTACAAAAT
TTGTGAAAGATTGACTGGTATTCTTAACTATGTTGCTCCTTTTACGCTATGTGGATACGCTGCTTTAATG
CCTTTGTATCATGCTATTGCTTCCCGTATGGCTTTCATTTTCTCCTCCTTGTATAAATCCTGGTTGCTGT
CTCTTTATGAGGAGTTGTGGCCCGTTGTCAGGCAACGTGGCGTGGTGTGCACTGTGTTTGCTGACGCAAC
CCCCACTGGTTGGGGCATTGCCACCACCTGTCAGCTCCTTTCCGGGACTTTCGCTTTCCCCCTCCCTATT
GCCACGGCGGAACTCATCGCCGCCTGCCTTGCCCGCTGCTGGACAGGGGCTCGGCTGTTGGGCACTGACA
ATTCCGTGGTGTTGTCGGGGAAATCATCGTCCTTTCCTTGGCTGCTCGCCTGTGTTGCCACCTGGATTCT
GCGCGGGACGTCCTTCTGCTACGTCCCTTCGGCCCTCAATCCAGCGGACCTTCCTTCCCGCGGCCTGCTG
CCGGCTCTGCGGCCTCTTCCGCGTCTTCGCCTTCGCCCTCAGACGAGTCGGATCTCCCTTTGGGCCGCCT
CCCCGCATCGATACCGTCGACCTCGAGACCTAGATCTACGGGTGGCATCCCTGTGACCCCTCCCCAGTGC
CTCTCCTGGCCCTGGAAGTTGCCACTCCAGTGCCCACCAGCCTTGTCCTAATAAAATTAAGTTGCATCAT
TTTGTCTGACTAGGTGTCCTTCTATAATATTATGGGGTGGAGGGGGGTGGTATGGAGCAAGGGGCAAGTT
GGGAAGACAACCTGTAGGGCCTGCGGGGTCTATTGGGAACCAAGCTGGAGTGCAGTGGCACAATCTTGGC
TCACTGCAATCTCCGCCTCCTGGGTTCAAGCGATTCTCCTGCCTCAGCCTCCCGAGTTGTTGGGATTCCA
GGCATGCATGACCAGGCTCAGCTAATTTTTGTTTTTTTGGTAGAGACGGGGTTTCACCATATTGGCCAGG
CTGGTCTCCAACTCCTAATCTCAGGTGATCTACCCACCTTGGCCTCCCAAATTGCTGGGATTACAGGCGT
GAACCACTGCTCCCTTCCCTGTCCTTCTGATTTTGTAGGTAACCACGTGCGGACCGAGCGGCCGCAGGAA
CCCCTAGTGATGGAGTTGGCCACTCCCTCTCTGCGCGCTCGCTCGCTCACTGAGGCCGGGCGACCAAAGG
TCGCCCGACGCCCGGGCTTTGCCCGGGCGGCCTCAGTGAGCGAGCGAGCGCGCAGCTGCCTGCAGGGGCG
CCTGATGCGGTATTTTCTCCTTACGCATCTGTGCGGTATTTCACACCGCATA
[95 nt withheld, positions 4603-4697]
T
[46 nt withheld, positions 4699-4744]
C
[141 nt withheld, positions 4746-4886]
CCTTTGACGTTGGAGTCCACGTTCTTT
[37 nt withheld, positions 4914-4950]
ACTCTATCTCGGGCTATTCTTTTGATTTATAAGGGATTTTGCCGATTTCGGTCTATTGGTTAAAAAATGA
GCTGATTTAACAAAAATTTAACGCGAATTTTAACAAAATATTAACGTTTACAATTTTATGGTGCACTCTC
AGTACAATCTGCTCTGATGCCGCATAGTTAAGCCAGCCCCGACACCCGCCAACACCCGCTGACGCGCCCT
GACGGGCTTGTCTGCTCCCGGCATCCGCTTACAGACAAGCTGTGACCGTCTCCGGGAGCTGCATGTGTCA
GAGGTTTTCACCGTCATCACCGAAACGCGCGAGACGAAAGGGCCTCGTGATACGCCTATTTTTATAGGTT
AATGTCATGATAATAATGGTTTCTTAGACGTCAGGTGGCACTTTTCGGGGAAATGTGCGCGGAACCCCTA
TTTGTTTATTTTTCTAAATACATTCAAATATGTATCCGCTCATGAGACAATAACCCTGATAAATGCTTCA
ATAATATTGAAAAAGGAAGAGTATGAGTATTCAACATTTCCGTGTCGCCCTTATTCCCTTTTTTGCGGCA
TTTTGCCTTCCTGTTTTTGCTCACCCAGAAACGCTGGTGAAAGTAAAAGATGCTGAAGATCAGTTGGGTG
CACGAGTGGGTTACATCGAACTGGATCTCAACAGCGGTAAGATCCTTGAGAGTTTTCGCCCCGAAGAACG
TTTTCCAATGATGAGCACTTTTAAAGTTCTGCTATGTGGCGCGGTATTATCCCGTATTGACGCCGGGCAA
GAGCAACTCGGTCGCCGCATACACTATTCTCAGAATGACTTGGTTGAGTACTCACCAGTCACAGAAAAGC
ATCTTACGGATGGCATGACAGTAAGAGAATTATGCAGTGCTGCCATAACCATGAGTGATAACACTGCGGC
CAACTTACTTCTGACAACGATCGGAGGACCGAAGGAGCTAACCGCTTTTTTGCACAACATGGGGGATCAT
GTAACTCGCCTTGATCGTTGGGAACCGGAGCTGAATGAAGCCATACCAAACGACGAGCGTGACACCACGA
TGCCTGTAGCAATGGCAACAACGTTGCGCAAACTATTAACTGGCGAACTACTTACTCTAGCTTCCCGGCA
ACAATTAATAGACTGGATGGAGGCGGATAAAGTTGCAGGACCACTTCTGCGCTCGGCCCTTCCGGCTGGC
TGGTTTATTGCTGATAAATCTGGAGCCGGTGAGCGTGGGTCTCGCGGTATCATTGCAGCACTGGGGCCAG
ATGGTAAGCCCTCCCGTATCGTAGTTATCTACACGACGGGGAGTCAGGCAACTATGGATGAACGAAATAG
ACAGATCGCTGAGATAGGTGCCTCACTGATTAAGCATTGGTAACTGTCAGACCAAGTTTACTCATATATA
CTTTAGATTGATTTAAAACTTCATTTTTAATTTAAAAGGATCTAGGTGAAGATCCTTTTTGATAATCTCA
TGACCAAAATCCCTTAACGTGAGTTTTCGTTCCACTGAGCGTCAGACCCCGTAGAAAAGATCAAAGGATC
TTCTTGAGATCCTTTTTTTCTGCGCGTAATCTGCTGCTTGCAAACAAAAAAACCACCGCTACCAGCGGTG
GTTTGTTTGCCGGATCAAGAGCTACCAACTCTTTTTCCGAAGGTAACTGGCTTCAGCAGAGCGCAGATAC
CAAATACTGTTCTTCTAGTGTAGCCGTAGTTAGGCCACCACTTCAAGAACTCTGTAGCACCGCCTACATA
CCTCGCTCTGCTAATCCTGTTACCAGTGGCTGCTGCCAGTGGCGATAAGTCGTGTCTTACCGGGTTGGAC
TCAAGACGATAGTTACCGGATAAGGCGCAGCGGTCGGGCTGAACGGGGGGTTCGTGCACACAGCCCAGCT
TGGAGCGAACGACCTACACCGAACTGAGATACCTACAGCGTGAGCTATGAGAAAGCGCCACGCTTCCCGA
AGGGAGAAAGGCGGACAGGTATCCGGTAAGCGGCAGGGTCGGAACAGGAGAGCGCACGAGGGAGCTTCCA
GGGGGAAACGCCTGGTATCTTTATAGTCCTGTCGGGTTTCGCCACCTCTGACTTGAGCGTCGATTTTTGT
GATGCTCGTCAGGGGGGCGGAGCCTATGGAAAAACGCCAGCAACGCGGCCTTTTTACGGTTCCTGGCCTT
TTGCTGGCCTTTTGCTCACATGT
